Addgene plasmid #117419: pPD_Psra-6::ChR2(H134R)::mCherry
Purpose: For selectively expressing ChR2(H134R) in ASH sensory neurons under the expression of a Psra-6 promoter
Depositing lab: Shohei Mitani. Depositing organization: Tokyo Women's Medical University. Publication: OFF-responses of interneurons optimize avoidance behaviors depending on stimulus strength via electrical synapses. Hori S, Oda S, Suehiro Y, Iino Y, Mitani S. PLoS Genet. 2018 Jun 25;14(6):e1007477. doi: 10.1371/journal.pgen.1007477. eCollection 2018 Jun. PGENETICS-D-17-02446 PubMed 29939997.
Backbone
  Vector backbone: pPD95.75
  Vector type: Worm Expression
Growth in bacteria
  Bacterial resistance: Ampicillin, 100 μg/mL
  Growth temperature: 37°C
  Growth strain: DH5alpha
  Copy number: High Copy
Gene/Insert
  Gene/Insert name: channel rhodopsin-2 with H134R mutation (alt names: ChR2(H134R); ChR2/H134R)
  Insert size (bp): 930
  Mutation: H134R
  Promoter: sra-6
  Cloning method: Unknown
  Sequencing primers: 5′ tgagcagccactctgcatagcgc; 3′ GGCAACCGGCTATGTTAAAGTCATC
Terms and licenses: Academic/Nonprofit Terms; Industry Terms: Not Available to Industry
How to cite: pPD_Psra-6::ChR2(H134R)::mCherry was a gift from Shohei Mitani (Addgene plasmid # 117419 ; http://n2t.net/addgene:117419 ; RRID:Addgene_117419)
