[The description below was written by a language model from this plasmid's Addgene catalogue record and pLannotate feature annotations shown in this document.]
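Description:
pPD_Psra-6::ChR2(H134R)::mCherry is a Caenorhabditis elegans expression plasmid built on the pPD95.75 backbone, a worm expression vector. The sequenced record is 7,585 nt. In E. coli it is maintained through a high-copy ColE1/pUC-type origin and selected with ampicillin via the β-lactamase gene and its own promoter. The feature table also shows cloning-vector remnants that have no role in the worm: a lac promoter/operator with CAP site, a fragment of the pUC multiple cloning site, and short fragments of lacI, rop and the pBR322 bom region.

The payload is the H134R mutant of an N-terminal fragment of channelrhodopsin-2 from Chlamydomonas reinhardtii, a blue light-activated cation channel. It is followed a few codons downstream by mCherry on the same strand, an arrangement that, together with the construct name, indicates a C-terminal red fluorescent fusion that lets expressing cells be identified. Expression is driven by the sra-6 promoter. This promoter is not annotated in the feature table, but it presumably lies in the roughly 2.4 kb unannotated stretch between the MCS fragment and the ChR2 coding sequence. A short match to C. elegans aex-5 is annotated downstream of mCherry. The record does not explain this match, and no 3′ UTR or terminator is annotated.

The stated purpose is selective expression of ChR2(H134R) in the ASH sensory neurons, so that these nociceptive cells can be depolarised with blue light. The associated publication concerns avoidance behaviours and interneuron responses, consistent with optogenetic stimulation of ASH in transgenic worms.
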