Features (pLannotate 1.2.2; 13 found; start..end, strand, type, name):
     92..113     +  protein_bind   CAP binding site: CAP binding activates transcription in the presence of cAMP. E. coli catabolite activator protein
    128..158     +  promoter       lac promoter: promoter for the E. coli lac operon
    166..182     +  protein_bind   lac operator: The lac repressor binds to the lac operator to inhibit transcription in E. coli. This inhibition can be relieved by adding lactose or isopropyl-β-D-thiogalactopyranoside (IPTG). lac repressor encoded by lacI
    336..372     -  misc_feature   MCS (fragment): pUC18/19 multiple cloning site
   2789..3715    +  CDS            ChR2(H134R): H134R mutant of an N-terminal fragment of channelrhodopsin-2 from the alga Chlamydomonas reinhardtii (Nagel et al., 2005) blue light-activated cation channel
   3728..4435    +  CDS            mCherry: mCherry is a basic (constitutively fluorescent) red fluorescent protein published in 2004, derived from Discosoma sp.. It is reported to be a very rapidly-maturing monomer with low acid sensitivity.
   5051..5203    +  CDS            aex-5 (fragment): AEX5_CAEEL - Also known as kpc-3 From Caenorhabditis elegans.
   5331..5366    +  CDS            rop (fragment): Rop protein, which maintains plasmids at low copy number; rop
   5468..5567    +  misc_feature   bom (fragment): basis of mobility region from pBR322
   5665..5769    +  promoter       AmpR promoter: bla
   5770..6630    +  CDS            AmpR: β-lactamase; bla; confers resistance to ampicillin, carbenicillin, and related antibiotics
   6801..7389    +  rep_origin     ori: high-copy-number ColE1/pMB1/pBR322/pUC origin of replication
   7572..79      +  CDS            lacI (fragment) (across the origin): lac repressor; lacI; The lac repressor binds to the lac operator to inhibit transcription in E. coli. This inhibition can be relieved by adding lactose or isopropyl-β-D-thiogalactopyranoside (IPTG).
>Addgene plasmid #117419 | pPD_Psra-6::ChR2(H134R)::mCherry | addgene full sequence | sequence record 229560 | Addgene NGS Result
AACCGCCTCTCCCCGCGCGTTGGCCGATTCATTAATGCAGCTGGCACGACAGGTTTCCCGACTGGAAAGC
GGGCAGTGAGCGCAACGCAATTAATGTGAGTTAGCTCACTCATTAGGCACCCCAGGCTTTACACTTTATG
CTTCCGGCTCGTATGTTGTGTGGAATTGTGAGCGGATAACAATTTCACACAGGAAACAGCTATGACCATG
ATTACGCCAAGCTGTAAGTTTAAACATGATCTTACTAACTAACTATTCTCATTTAAATTTTCAGAGCTTA
AAAATGGCTGAAATCACTCACAACGATGGATACGCTAACAACTTGGAAATGAAATAAGCTTGCATGCCTG
CAGGTCGACTCTAGAGGATCCCTGAGGTGCATTTGCGAGGGGCACTTCAGATTTGAAACTTTGAATTTTG
CACCTCGCCATGTCTATAAAAGGAGGAGTTTGATAATATCTGACGCAAGTAGAGTACAATTTTATTAATC
CAAATAAATTGTGCCAATTTTTATAAGATGATATAAATGAGAAACGGGAATTGAGAATATGATGAGTAGT
TTTTAAAGTTTGTCATTCAAAATTGTTGTTGCCTGCCATGCAAATGAAAGTCAGAAGAGTTCCAAACCAG
AAGAGGAAATATGATTTTTCCATGTAACAGTAGTTGTCTTTTTTTAGAACGGCAGGCCAAACACAAAAGT
ATTCCATTATTTCCTGATTTGCCTTTTCTAAACAATTTCCAGTCAAGTGATAAATTCACATTTCCAGTGC
TCTGAAAATCTTGTCAAAAAGTTTGTATTTCGGATGTCAGGTGATGTTTGTAAGACATACGTTAGCTGGT
CTCTTACGTATTCCAAAACCGCTACAATATGATAATCAGTCAAAATGAAACACTAAAGTTTTTGAACTGA
ATGATCACAGAGTTGATTGAGATAGATAGAGTTATAATTTTGAAGGAATCTTACGCATACGGAAGCTTCA
AAGAGTTTAGGATAATTTCATAGTTAGAGTAGACGTGACAAAGTTATTAATATCATAATTTGTTTTTCTC
GAAATTGAATATGACTGAAACGCAAGTCAGAGAGATTCCTGAACCTAATAATCTAAAATTTTAATTGCTA
TTTTCAATATTGCATTTTTCGATTCACGCGTAAAGGAAGAGACAATTTCACAGCATCGGAACTATCTTCC
GATTTGGAAGATAATTTTTTAAAGTGTTTTCCTTATTGGCTTTGAAATTTCAATAAAAGTACACCTGACG
AATTTTCAAATAAGTGAAAAATAGAAGCAGACATCGAGTAAACGTGCATAAAATAAATGCAATAAGTGCT
CGTTAAGTAATGAAATAAAGTTAGTCTACAAATTGATCAACCAGTACATGACTAAAAATTGGTGACTGTT
TTGTTTTAGTCTTTACCCAATTTTTATTTCAGCGATTTCATTTTATACTCAAATGTGATTTTTCTACATT
TTTTCGAATTTAGAAAAGATCAGACGATTTCCTTAAAGAGGATTTCTAGTTTAGTCTTTGATTCAATAAC
TTATAGTACAGCTTAGTTATAACTATAGTTCACTATGAAATATCACATTTATAATCGTTTCATTTAATTG
TAAGGACATTTTTGCATCAAACGCCAGTTTTCTGTCCCCATTTAATTATAAGTTTTACTCGGCCGATGCG
AGATGGATGCTCCTCTCACACACCTTACCCCACGCCTTGACACCTTATTTATTGGGTTTTAAATTTTTTT
GATATTTTAGAGAATTATAAAGGTTTCCGTTAAAAAAAAACATGGCCTTCAAGGCGAGTACGTCTGCGTT
GTAAACTCACAAATAAACTTAAAAAATATTTTTTTTTGGATTGAAGCTTTATTTGAAAGGATAACTCACT
CGCTATCTAAAAATTGAGAAAGTTTTGTAATAACACGAAATTTCATGAAGTGCGGAAAATTTTTGAAAAT
TGGATGAAACTGTTCCTTTCACGAGTTTGGTCGTGTTTTATTCTTCATTCAAATACCAATGCAACAGTCG
GTTTTAACTTTTCAAAATTATACTTCAAGTTTTTACAAGTGCATATGTAAAAGTGTTTTCTATCTTCACA
CCTTCGAAAACAGCAATAATAAATTAAAGCCGCGTGCAGCTATCTTATAGTTTGGTTCTCTGTATTTTCA
AATATCTTAAGTGTCACATCAAATTCAATGATAATTTGGAAATCACAGAAGATCTTTAATGTGTTTATAG
TCTCTATGAACTCATCAATTACAAATATATTTCTAGTCAGACTATTCACACAAACCGCAGTTTTTAATCA
TCCATATCTTCTTCTCATGGAAGTTCTAGCTAACGTCAAGTCAGACTTTCACAAGTATGAGTTTTATTTT
GTCCAACATTTTATGCTCTTGATGAACTCAAATATCATTTCTCTTTAAACTATAGTTTCATAAGATTCAG
TAATTTTGATTCTGCAGTTCAGATTCTAAATTTATCCGAAGAGAAAACCAATTGATCAAGTCTTTATTCA
ATTTCCGAGAAAACGTGGTTGAGCTTAACACATTTTAGAATTTGTAAACGTGTTGTTGTTTTTCAAAACC
TCGCTAATAATTTCTCCCTAGTTACTCCCGTAAAGTATTTTCTGGAAAATTTGCAGGTTTAATAGAGTTG
GTTTGAAATACTGCAAATCAAAACACTTTTTATAGATTAAATCAATTTTGATAATGTTTTCTGTCACACA
TAATAAACTGCACTCGCAGAATTTAATATTTATTATTTCAGATTTTGCCATGGGATCCATGGACTATGGC
GGCGCTTTGTCTGCCGTCGGACGCGAACTTTTGTTCGTTACTAATCCTGTGGTGGTGAACGGGTCCGTCC
TGGTCCCTGAGGATCAATGTTACTGTGCCGGATGGATTGAATCTCGCGGCACGAACGGCGCTCAGACCGC
GTCAAATGTCCTGCAGTGGCTTGCAGCAGGATTCAGCATTTTGCTGCTGATGTTCTATGCCTACCAAACC
TGGAAATCTACATGCGGCTGGGAGGAGATCTATGTGTGCGCCATTGAAATGGTTAAGGTGATTCTCGAGT
TCTTTTTTGAGTTTAAGAATCCCTCTATGCTCTACCTTGCCACAGGACACCGGGTGCAGTGGCTGCGCTA
TGCAGAGTGGCTGCTCACTTGTCCTGTCATCCTTATCCGCCTGAGCAACCTCACCGGCCTGAGCAACGAC
TACAGCAGGAGAACCATGGGACTCCTTGTCTCAGACATCGGGACTATCGTGTGGGGGGCTACCAGCGCCA
TGGCAACCGGCTATGTTAAAGTCATCTTCTTTTGTCTTGGATTGTGCTATGGCGCGAACACATTTTTTCA
CGCCGCCAAAGCATATATCGAGGGTTATCATACTGTGCCAAAGGGTCGGTGCCGCCAGGTCGTGACCGGC
ATGGCATGGCTGTTTTTCGTGAGCTGGGGTATGTTCCCAATTCTCTTCATTTTGGGGCCCGAAGGTTTTG
GCGTCCTGAGCGTCTATGGCTCCACCGTAGGTCACACGATTATTGATCTGATGAGTAAAAATTGTTGGGG
GTTGTTGGGACACTACCTGCGCGTCCTGATCCACGAGCACATATTGATTCACGGAGATATCCGCAAAACC
ACCAAACTGAACATCGGCGGAACGGAGATCGAGGTCGAGACTCTCGTCGAAGACGAAGCCGAGGCCGGAG
CCGTGCCAGGCGGCCGCATGGTGAGCAAGGGCGAGGAGGATAACATGGCCATCATCAAGGAGTTCATGCG
CTTCAAGGTGCACATGGAGGGCTCCGTGAACGGCCACGAGTTCGAGATCGAGGGCGAGGGCGAGGGCCGC
CCCTACGAGGGCACCCAGACCGCCAAGCTGAAGGTGACCAAGGGTGGCCCCCTGCCCTTCGCCTGGGACA
TCCTGTCCCCTCAGTTCATGTACGGCTCCAAGGCCTACGTGAAGCACCCCGCCGACATCCCCGACTACTT
GAAGCTGTCCTTCCCCGAGGGCTTCAAGTGGGAGCGCGTGATGAACTTCGAGGACGGCGGCGTGGTGACC
GTGACCCAGGACTCCTCCCTGCAGGACGGCGAGTTCATCTACAAGGTGAAGCTGCGCGGCACCAACTTCC
CCTCCGACGGCCCCGTAATGCAGAAGAAGACCATGGGCTGGGAGGCCTCCTCCGAGCGGATGTACCCCGA
GGACGGCGCCCTGAAGGGCGAGATCAAGCAGAGGCTGAAGCTGAAGGACGGCGGCCACTACGACGCTGAG
GTCAAGACCACCTACAAGGCCAAGAAGCCCGTGCAGCTGCCCGGCGCCTACAACGTCAACATCAAGTTGG
ACATCACCTCCCACAACGAGGACTACACCATCGTGGAACAGTACGAACGCGCCGAGGGCCGCCACTCCAC
CGGCGGCATGGACGAGCTGTACAAGTAAAGATCTGAATTCCAACTGAGCGCCGGTCGCTACCATTACCAA
CTTGTCTGGTGTCAAAAATAATAGGGGCCGCTGTCATCAGAGTAAGTTTAAACTGAGTTCTACTAACTAA
CGAGTAATATTTAAATTTTCAGCATCTCGCGCCCGTGCCTCTGACTTCTAAGTCCAATTACTCTTCAACA
TCCCTACATGCTCTTTCTCCCTGTGCTCCCACCCCCTATTTTTGTTATTATCAAAAAACTTCTCTTAATT
TCTTTGTTTTTTAGCTTCTTTTAAGTCACCTCTAACAATGAAATTGTGTAGATTCAAAAATAGAATTAAT
TCGTAATAAAAAGTCGAAAAAAATTGTGCTCCCTCCCCCCATTAATAATAATTCTATCCCAAAATCTACA
CAATGTTCTGTGTACACTTCTTATGTTTTTTACTTCTGATAAATTTTTTTGAAACATCATAGAAAAAACC
GCACACAAAATACCTTATCATATGTTACGTTTCAGTTTATGACCGCAATTTTTATTTCTTCGCACGTCTG
GGCCTCTCATGACGTCAAATCATGCTCATCGTGAAAAAGTTTTGGAGTATTTTTGGAATTTTTCAATCAA
GTGAAAGTTTATGAAATTAATTTTCCTGCTTTTGCTTTTTGGGGTTTCCCCTATTGTTTGTCAAGATTTC
GAGGACGGCGTTTTTCTTGCTAAAATCACAAGTATTGATGAGCACGATGCAAGAAAGATCGGAAGAAGGT
TTGGGTTTGAGGCTCAGTGGAAGGTGAGTAGAAGTTGATAATTTGAAAGTGGAGTAGTGTCTATGGGGTT
TTTGCCTTAAATGACAGAATACATTCCCAATATACCAAACATAACTGTTTCCTACTAGTCGGCCGTACGG
GCCCTTTCGTCTCGCGCGTTTCGGTGATGACGGTGAAAACCTCTGACACATGCAGCTCCCGGAGACGGTC
ACAGCTTGTCTGTAAGCGGATGCCGGGAGCAGACAAGCCCGTCAGGGCGCGTCAGCGGGTGTTGGCGGGT
GTCGGGGCTGGCTTAACTATGCGGCATCAGAGCAGATTGTACTGAGAGTGCACCATATGCGGTGTGAAAT
ACCGCACAGATGCGTAAGGAGAAAATACCGCATCAGGCGGCCTTAAGGGCCTCGTGATACGCCTATTTTT
ATAGGTTAATGTCATGATAATAATGGTTTCTTAGACGTCAGGTGGCACTTTTCGGGGAAATGTGCGCGGA
ACCCCTATTTGTTTATTTTTCTAAATACATTCAAATATGTATCCGCTCATGAGACAATAACCCTGATAAA
TGCTTCAATAATATTGAAAAAGGAAGAGTATGAGTATTCAACATTTCCGTGTCGCCCTTATTCCCTTTTT
TGCGGCATTTTGCCTTCCTGTTTTTGCTCACCCAGAAACGCTGGTGAAAGTAAAAGATGCTGAAGATCAG
TTGGGTGCACGAGTGGGTTACATCGAACTGGATCTCAACAGCGGTAAGATCCTTGAGAGTTTTCGCCCCG
AAGAACGTTTTCCAATGATGAGCACTTTTAAAGTTCTGCTATGTGGCGCGGTATTATCCCGTATTGACGC
CGGGCAAGAGCAACTCGGTCGCCGCATACACTATTCTCAGAATGACTTGGTTGAGTACTCACCAGTCACA
GAAAAGCATCTTACGGATGGCATGACAGTAAGAGAATTATGCAGTGCTGCCATAACCATGAGTGATAACA
CTGCGGCCAACTTACTTCTGACAACGATCGGAGGACCGAAGGAGCTAACCGCTTTTTTGCACAACATGGG
GGATCATGTAACTCGCCTTGATCGTTGGGAACCGGAGCTGAATGAAGCCATACCAAACGACGAGCGTGAC
ACCACGATGCCTGTAGCAATGGCAACAACGTTGCGCAAACTATTAACTGGCGAACTACTTACTCTAGCTT
CCCGGCAACAATTAATAGACTGGATGGAGGCGGATAAAGTTGCAGGACCACTTCTGCGCTCGGCCCTTCC
GGCTGGCTGGTTTATTGCTGATAAATCTGGAGCCGGTGAGCGTGGGTCTCGCGGTATCATTGCAGCACTG
GGGCCAGATGGTAAGCCCTCCCGTATCGTAGTTATCTACACGACGGGGAGTCAGGCAACTATGGATGAAC
GAAATAGACAGATCGCTGAGATAGGTGCCTCACTGATTAAGCATTGGTAACTGTCAGACCAAGTTTACTC
ATATATACTTTAGATTGATTTAAAACTTCATTTTTAATTTAAAAGGATCTAGGTGAAGATCCTTTTTGAT
AATCTCATGACCAAAATCCCTTAACGTGAGTTTTCGTTCCACTGAGCGTCAGACCCCGTAGAAAAGATCA
AAGGATCTTCTTGAGATCCTTTTTTTCTGCGCGTAATCTGCTGCTTGCAAACAAAAAAACCACCGCTACC
AGCGGTGGTTTGTTTGCCGGATCAAGAGCTACCAACTCTTTTTCCGAAGGTAACTGGCTTCAGCAGAGCG
CAGATACCAAATACTGTTCTTCTAGTGTAGCCGTAGTTAGGCCACCACTTCAAGAACTCTGTAGCACCGC
CTACATACCTCGCTCTGCTAATCCTGTTACCAGTGGCTGCTGCCAGTGGCGATAAGTCGTGTCTTACCGG
GTTGGACTCAAGACGATAGTTACCGGATAAGGCGCAGCGGTCGGGCTGAACGGGGGGTTCGTGCACACAG
CCCAGCTTGGAGCGAACGACCTACACCGAACTGAGATACCTACAGCGTGAGCTATGAGAAAGCGCCACGC
TTCCCGAAGGGAGAAAGGCGGACAGGTATCCGGTAAGCGGCAGGGTCGGAACAGGAGAGCGCACGAGGGA
GCTTCCAGGGGGAAACGCCTGGTATCTTTATAGTCCTGTCGGGTTTCGCCACCTCTGACTTGAGCGTCGA
TTTTTGTGATGCTCGTCAGGGGGGCGGAGCCTATGGAAAAACGCCAGCAACGCGGCCTTTTTACGGTTCC
TGGCCTTTTGCTGGCCTTTTGCTCACATGTTCTTTCCTGCGTTATCCCCTGATTCTGTGGATAACCGTAT
TACCGCCTTTGAGTGAGCTGATACCGCTCGCCGCAGCCGAACGACCGAGCGCAGCGAGTCAGTGAGCGAG
GAAGCGGAAGAGCGCCCAATACGCA
