>Addgene plasmid #117419 | pPD_Psra-6::ChR2(H134R)::mCherry | depositor partial sequence | sequence record 221632 | sra-6 promoter
CTGAGGTGCATTTGCGAGGGGCACTTCAGATTTGAAACTTTGAATTTTGCACCTCGCCATGTCTATAAAA
GGAGGAGTTTGATAATATCTGACGCAAGTAGAGTACAATTTTATTAATCCAAATAAATTGTGCCAATTTT
TATAAGATGATATAAATGAGAAACGGGAATTGAGAATATGATGAGTAGTTTTTAAAGTTTGTCATTCAAA
ATTGTTGTTGCCTGCCATGCAAATGAAAGTCAGAAGAGTTCCAAACCAGAAGAGGAAATATGATTTTTCC
ATGTAACAGTAGTTGTCTTTTTTTAGAACGGCAGGCCAAACACAAAAGTATTCCATTATTTCCTGATTTG
CCTTTTCTAAACAATTTCCAGTCAAGTGATAAATTCACATTTCCAGTGCTCTGAAAATCTTGTCAAAAAG
TTTGTATTTCGGATGTCAGGTGATGTTTGTAAGACATACGTTAGCTGGTCTCTTACGTATTCCAAAACCG
CTACAATATGATAATCAGTCAAAATGAAACACTAAAGTTTTTGAACTGAATGATCACAGAGTTGATTGAG
ATAGATAGAGTTATAATTTTGAAGGAATCTTACGCATACGGAAGCTTCAAAGAGTTTAGGATAATTTCAT
AGTTAGAGTAGACGTGACAAAGTTATTAATATCATAATTTGTTTTTCTCGAAATTGAATATGACTGAAAC
GCAAGTCAGAGAGATTCCTGAACCTAATAATCTAAAATTTTAATTGCTATTTTCAATATTGCATTTTTCG
ATTCACGCGTAAAGGAAGAGACAATTTCACAGCATCGGAACTATCTTCCGATTTGGAAGATAATTTTTTA
AAGTGTTTTCCTTATTGGCTTTGAAATTTCAATAAAAGTACACCTGACGAATTTTCAAATAAGTGAAAAA
TAGAAGCAGACATCGAGTAAACGTGCATAAAATAAATGCAATAAGTGCTCGTTAAGTAATGAAATAAAGT
TAGTCTACAAATTGATCAACCAGTACATGACTAAAAATTGGTGACTGTTTTGTTTTAGTCTTTACCCAAT
TTTTATTTCAGCGATTTCATTTTATACTCAAATGTGATTTTTCTACATTTTTTCGAATTTAGAAAAGATC
AGACGATTTCCTTAAAGAGGATTTCTAGTTTAGTCTTTGATTCAATAACTTATAGTACAGCTTAGTTATA
ACTATAGTTCACTATGAAATATCACATTTATAATCGTTTCATTTAATTGTAAGGACATTTTTGCATCAAA
CGCCAGTTTTCTGTCCCCATTTAATTATAAGTTTTACTCGGCCGATGCGAGATGGATGCTCCTCTCACAC
ACCTTACCCCACGCCTTGACACCTTATTTATTGGGTTTTAAATTTTTTTGATATTTTAGAGAATTATAAA
GGTTTCCGTTAAAAAAAAACATGGCCTTCAAGGCGAGTACGTCTGCGTTGTAAACTCACAAATAAACTTA
AAAAATATTTTTTTTTGGATTGAAGCTTTATTTGAAAGGATAACTCACTCGCTATCTAAAAATTGAGAAA
GTTTTGTAATAACACGAAATTTCATGAAGTGCGGAAAATTTTTGAAAATTGGATGAAACTGTTCCTTTCA
CGAGTTTGGTCGTGTTTTATTCTTCATTCAAATACCAATGCAACAGTCGGTTTTAACTTTTCAAAATTAT
ACTTCAAGTTTTTACAAGTGCATATGTAAAAGTGTTTTCTATCTTCACACCTTCGAAAACAGCAATAATA
AATTAAAGCCGCGTGCAGCTATCTTATAGTTTGGTTCTCTGTATTTTCAAATATCTTAAGTGTCACATCA
AATTCAATGATAATTTGGAAATCACAGAAGATCTTTAATGTGTTTATAGTCTCTATGAACTCATCAATTA
CAAATATATTTCTAGTCAGACTATTCACACAAACCGCAGTTTTTAATCATCCATATCTTCTTCTCATGGA
AGTTCTAGCTAACGTCAAGTCAGACTTTCACAAGTATGAGTTTTATTTTGTCCAACATTTTATGCTCTTG
ATGAACTCAAATATCATTTCTCTTTAAACTATAGTTTCATAAGATTCAGTAATTTTGATTCTGCAGTTCA
GATTCTAAATTTATCCGAAGAGAAAACCAATTGATCAAGTCTTTATTCAATTTCCGAGAAAACGTGGTTG
AGCTTAACACATTTTAGAATTTGTAAACGTGTTGTTGTTTTTCAAAACCTCGCTAATAATTTCTCCCTAG
TTACTCCCGTAAAGTATTTTCTGGAAAATTTGCAGGTTTAATAGAGTTGGTTTGAAATACTGCAAATCAA
AACACTTTTTATAGATTAAATCAATTTTGATAATGTTTTCTGTCACACATAATAAACTGCACTCGCAGAA
TTTAATATTTATTATTTCAGATTTTGCCATG
